Addgene plasmid #244783: CL20_mEGFP_Vidr_016
Purpose: Express mEGFP-tagged intrinsically disordered protein (IDR), Vidr_016, derived from human protein KDM5D
Depositing lab: Richard Kriwacki. Depositing organization: St. Jude Children's Research Hospital. Publication: Proteome-wide computational analyses reveal links between protein condensate formation and RNA biology. Maiti S, Tripathi S, Baggett DW, Phillips AH, Park CG, Wang J, Wahiduzzaman, Freyaldenhoven WT, Kinger S, Pioso BJ, Bollinger JC, Somjee R, Lang B, Babu MM, Kriwacki RW. Sci Adv. 2025 Dec 5;11(49):eady1420. doi: 10.1126/sciadv.ady1420. Epub 2025 Dec 3. PubMed 41337585.
Backbone
  Vector backbone: CL20
  Vector type: Mammalian Expression
Growth in bacteria
  Bacterial resistance: Ampicillin, 100 μg/mL
  Growth temperature: 37°C
  Growth strain: NEB Stable
  Copy number: High Copy
Gene/Insert
  Gene/Insert name: Vidr_016
  Species: H. sapiens (human)
  Mutation: Unmutated
  Tag / fusion protein: monomeric EGFP (N terminal on insert)
  Cloning method: Restriction Enzyme; 5′ cloning site Unknown (unknown if destroyed)
Terms and licenses: Academic/Nonprofit Terms; Industry Terms: Not Available to Industry
Depositor comments: KDM5D_1403_1539
How to cite: CL20_mEGFP_Vidr_016 was a gift from Richard Kriwacki (Addgene plasmid # 244783 ; http://n2t.net/addgene:244783 ; RRID:Addgene_244783)
