[The description below was written by a language model from this plasmid's Addgene catalogue record and pLannotate feature annotations shown in this document.]
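Description:
CL20_mEGFP_Vidr_016 is a mammalian expression plasmid of about 7.5 kb built on the CL20 backbone. The catalogue lists it only as a mammalian expression vector, but the feature table shows the architecture of a self-inactivating HIV-1 lentiviral transfer vector. It is propagated in E. coli through a high-copy ColE1/pUC origin with ampicillin resistance (AmpR, β-lactamase). The annotated features include no mammalian selection marker. A short SV40 origin, a promoter fragment and a poly(A) signal also sit in the backbone, along with lac promoter/operator remnants.

The viral portion begins with a CMV enhancer fused to a truncated 5' LTR, which would drive Tat-independent transcription of the vector genome. This is followed by the Ψ packaging signal with a gag fragment, the cPPT/CTS, the Rev response element for Rev-dependent nuclear export, and a ΔU3 3' LTR fragment backed by a rabbit β-globin polyadenylation signal. Between these elements, an internal CMV enhancer/promoter drives a single fusion protein. Monomeric EGFP sits at the N terminus and is joined to Vidr_016, an unmutated segment of the human histone H3K4 demethylase KDM5D. The depositor's comment indicates that this segment spans residues 1403 to 1539, consistent with the roughly 410 nt KDM5D fragment annotated downstream of mEGFP.

The stated purpose is to express this mEGFP-tagged intrinsically disordered region in mammalian cells. The associated publication concerns proteome-wide analysis of protein condensate formation and its links to RNA biology. That context suggests the fluorescent tag is used to visualise the localisation and possible condensate-forming behaviour of the isolated IDR. The record does not say whether the plasmid was delivered by transfection or as packaged lentivirus.
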