Features (pLannotate 1.2.2; 29 found; start..end, strand, type, name):
      1..589     +  rep_origin     ori: high-copy-number ColE1/pMB1/pBR322/pUC origin of replication
    772..826     +  CDS            lacI (fragment): lac repressor; lacI; The lac repressor binds to the lac operator to inhibit transcription in E. coli. This inhibition can be relieved by adding lactose or isopropyl-β-D-thiogalactopyranoside (IPTG).
    828..962     -  polyA_signal   SV40 poly(A) signal: SV40 polyadenylation signal
    982..1117    -  rep_origin     SV40 ori: SV40 origin of replication
   1141..1163    -  promoter       SV40 promoter (fragment): SV40 enhancer and early promoter
   1170..1209    +  CDS            lacI (fragment): lac repressor; lacI; The lac repressor binds to the lac operator to inhibit transcription in E. coli. This inhibition can be relieved by adding lactose or isopropyl-β-D-thiogalactopyranoside (IPTG).
   1222..1243    +  protein_bind   CAP binding site: CAP binding activates transcription in the presence of cAMP. E. coli catabolite activator protein
   1258..1288    +  promoter       lac promoter: promoter for the E. coli lac operon
   1296..1312    +  protein_bind   lac operator: The lac repressor binds to the lac operator to inhibit transcription in E. coli. This inhibition can be relieved by adding lactose or isopropyl-β-D-thiogalactopyranoside (IPTG). lac repressor encoded by lacI
   1697..1752    -  polyA_signal   β-globin poly(A) signal: rabbit β-globin polyadenylation signal (Gil and Proudfoot, 1987)
   1838..1973    -  LTR            3' LTR (ΔU3) (fragment): self-inactivating 3' long terminal repeat (LTR) from HIV-1
   1975..2043    -  CDS            nef (fragment): NEF_HV1Z2 - Experimental evidence at protein level: Swiss-Prot protein existence level 1. Extracellular Nef protein targets CD4(+) T-lymphocytes for apoptosis by interacting with CXCR4 surface receptors. From Human immunodeficiency virus type 1 group M subtype D (isolate Z2/CDC-Z34) (HIV-1).
   2069..2479    -  CDS            KDM5D (fragment): KDM5D_HUMAN - Also known as HY, HYA, JARID1D, KIAA0234, SMCY. Experimental evidence at protein level: Swiss-Prot protein existence level 1. Histone demethylase that specifically demethylates 'Lys-4' of histone H3, thereby playing a central role in histone code. Does not demethylate histone H3 'Lys-9', H3 'Lys-27', H3 'Lys-36', H3 'Lys-79' or H4 'Lys-20'. Demethylates trimethylated and dimethylated but not monomethylated H3 'Lys-4'. May play a role in spermatogenesis. Involved in transcriptional repression of diverse metastasis-associated genes; in this function seems to cooperate with ZMYND8.
   2522..3238    -  CDS            mEGFP: mEGFP is a basic (constitutively fluorescent) green fluorescent protein published in 2002, derived from Aequorea victoria. It has moderate acid sensitivity.
   3252..3289    -  misc_feature   MCS (fragment): multiple cloning site
   3288..3304    -  promoter       tight TRE promoter (fragment): Tet-responsive promoter PTight, consisting of seven tet operator sequences followed by the minimal CMV promoter
   3320..3523    -  promoter       CMV promoter: human cytomegalovirus (CMV) immediate early promoter
   3524..3827    -  enhancer       CMV enhancer: human cytomegalovirus immediate early enhancer
   3895..3911    -  misc_feature   MCS (fragment): multiple cloning site
   3911..3936    -  CDS            Rev (fragment): human immunodeficiency virus 1 (HIV-1) Rev protein; rev; enhances nuclear export of unspliced and incompletely spliced viral mRNAs
   4313..4546    -  misc_feature   RRE: The Rev response element (RRE) of HIV-1 allows for Rev-dependent mRNA export from the nucleus to the cytoplasm.
   4680..4763    -  CDS            vif (fragment): VIF_HV1BR - Experimental evidence at protein level: Swiss-Prot protein existence level 1. Counteracts the innate antiviral activity of host APOBEC3F and APOBEC3G. Forms a complex with host APOBEC3F and APOBEC3G thus preventing the entry of these lethally hypermutating enzymes into progeny virions. Recruits an active E3 ubiquitin ligase complex composed of elongin BC, CUL5, and RBX2 to induce polyubiquitination of APOBEC3G and APOBEC3F. In turn, they are directed to the 26S proteasome for degradation. Vif interaction with APOBEC3G also blocks its cytidine deaminase activity in a proteasome-inde
   4906..5023    -  misc_feature   cPPT/CTS: central polypurine tract and central termination sequence of HIV-1
   5172..5531    -  CDS            HIV-1 gag (fragment): gag protein from human immunodeficiency virus 1; gag
   5515..5640    -  misc_feature   HIV-1 Ψ: packaging signal of human immunodeficiency virus type 1
   5687..5944    -  LTR            5' LTR (truncated): truncated 5' long terminal repeat (LTR) from HIV-1
   5946..6325    -  enhancer       CMV enhancer: human cytomegalovirus immediate early enhancer
   6356..6460    +  promoter       AmpR promoter: bla
   6461..7321    +  CDS            AmpR: β-lactamase; bla; confers resistance to ampicillin, carbenicillin, and related antibiotics
>Addgene plasmid #244783 | CL20_mEGFP_Vidr_016 | addgene full sequence | sequence record 488246 | Addgene NGS Result
TTGAGATCCTTTTTTTCTGCGCGTAATCTGCTGCTTGCAAACAAAAAAACCACCGCTACCAGCGGTGGTT
TGTTTGCCGGATCAAGAGCTACCAACTCTTTTTCCGAAGGTAACTGGCTTCAGCAGAGCGCAGATACCAA
ATACTGTTCTTCTAGTGTAGCCGTAGTTAGGCCACCACTTCAAGAACTCTGTAGCACCGCCTACATACCT
CGCTCTGCTAATCCTGTTACCAGTGGCTGCTGCCAGTGGCGATAAGTCGTGTCTTACCGGGTTGGACTCA
AGACGATAGTTACCGGATAAGGCGCAGCGGTCGGGCTGAACGGGGGGTTCGTGCACACAGCCCAGCTTGG
AGCGAACGACCTACACCGAACTGAGATACCTACAGCGTGAGCTATGAGAAAGCGCCACGCTTCCCGAAGG
GAGAAAGGCGGACAGGTATCCGGTAAGCGGCAGGGTCGGAACAGGAGAGCGCACGAGGGAGCTTCCAGGG
GGAAACGCCTGGTATCTTTATAGTCCTGTCGGGTTTCGCCACCTCTGACTTGAGCGTCGATTTTTGTGAT
GCTCGTCAGGGGGGCGGAGCCTATGGAAAAACGCCAGCAACGCGGCCTTTTTACGGTTCCTGGCCTTTTG
CTGGCCTTTTGCTCACATGTTCTTTCCTGCGTTATCCCCTGATTCTGTGGATAACCGTATTACCGCCTTT
GAGTGAGCTGATACCGCTCGCCGCAGCCGAACGACCGAGCGCAGCGAGTCAGTGAGCGAGGAAGCGGAAG
AGCGCCCAATACGCAAACCGCCTCTCCCCGCGCGTTGGCCGATTCATTAATGCAGCGGATCCAGACATGA
TAAGATACATTGATGAGTTTGGACAAACCACAACTAGAATGCAGTGAAAAAAATGCTTTATTTGTGAAAT
TTGTGATGCTATTGCTTTATTTGTAACCATTATAAGCTGCAATAAACAAGTTAGCTTTTTGCAAAAGCCT
AGGCCTCCAAAAAAGCCTCCTCACTACTTCTGGAATAGCTCAGAGGCCGAGGCGGCCTCGGCCTCTGCAT
AAATAAAAAAAATTAGTCAGCCATGGGGCGGAGAATGGGCGGAACTGGGCGGAGTTAGGGGCGGGATGGG
CGGAGTTAGGGGCGGGACTATGGTTGCTGACTAATTGAGATGCGGATCCGCTGGCACGACAGGTTTCCCG
ACTGGAAAGCGGGCAGTGAGCGCAACGCAATTAATGTGAGTTAGCTCACTCATTAGGCACCCCAGGCTTT
ACACTTTATGCTTCCGGCTCGTATGTTGTGTGGAATTGTGAGCGGATAACAATTTCACACAGGAAACAGC
TATGACCATGATTACGCCAAGCTTGGGCTGCAGGTCGAGGGATCTCCATAAGAGAAGAGGGACAGCTATG
ACTGGGAGTAGTCAGGAGAGGAGGAAAAATCTGGCTAGTAAAACATGTAAGGAAAATTTTAGGGATGTTA
AAGAAAAAAATAACACAAAACAAAATATAAAAAAAATCTAACCTCAAGTCAAGGCTTTTCTATGGAATAA
GGAATGGACAGCAGGGGGCTGTTTCATATACTGATGACCTCTTTATAGCCAACCTTTGTTCATGGCAGCC
AGCATATGGGCATATGTTGCCAAACTCTAAACCAAATACTCATTCTGATGTTTTAAATGATTTGCCCTCC
CATATGTCCTTCCGAGTGAGAGACACAAAAAATTCCAACACACTATTGCAATGAAAATAAATTTCCTTTA
TTAGCCAGAAGTCAGATGCTCAAGGGGCTTCATGATGTCCCCATAATTTTTGGCAGAGGGAAAAAGATCT
GCTAGCTCGAGCAGCTGAAGCTTTATTGAGGCTTAAGCAGTGGGTTCCCTAGTTAGCCAGAGAGCTCCCA
GGCTCAGATCTGGTCTAACCAGAGAGACCCAGTACAGGCAAAAAGCAGATCTTGTCTTCTTTGGGAGTGA
ATTAGCCCTTCCAGTCCCCCCTTTTCTTTTAAAAAGTGGCTAAGATCTACAGCTGCCTTGTAAGTCATTG
GTCTTAAAGGTACCGTAATCTTATCTAGAACCGGTTCACAACTGCTGCTCGTCTGAGTAACTCAACTGTA
ACAGCGGCATCAGGCTGGGGCAGGCCGCGCTTGATCCGCTATCCTTATGCTGTAATGAGTTTTGGTTGCC
TTTTAAGAAGGGGGAGTGATCCGTGCTAGGTGTTAAAAACATGTTTTCGCGGTCGGCCTTCTCTTGGTAA
TGTTCCTCTTCGCGCCCTACTTGCGACATAATACCACTTGAGCGCGCACGCTTGCTCTGTAATTCTTGCT
GAACCAAGTTTTCTACATTACGACCTTGGTCAACTTTCTGGCGGCGGCGGCGACGTTCTAATGCGCGGGA
ACGAGTACGCGAACCCTGGTGCTCGAACTTCTCCAATTCCAGCAGAGTACGGATACGATCCAAATCGGGG
GGTTGACCGGCTTGAAGTAACTGCCAAATCCGGGAAGCGGCCGCACTTCCCCCGGAGCCTCCGCTTCCGC
CCTTGTACAGCTCGTCCATGCCGAGAGTGATCCCGGCGGCGGTCACGAACTCCAGCAGGACCATGTGATC
GCGCTTCTCGTTGGGGTCTTTGCTCAGCTTGGACTGGGTGCTCAGGTAGTGGTTGTCGGGCAGCAGCACG
GGGCCGTCGCCGATGGGGGTGTTCTGCTGGTAGTGGTCGGCGAGCTGCACGCTGCCGTCCTCGATGTTGT
GGCGGATCTTGAAGTTCACCTTGATGCCGTTCTTCTGCTTGTCGGCCATGATATAGACGTTGTGGCTGTT
GTAGTTGTACTCCAGCTTGTGCCCCAGGATGTTGCCGTCCTCCTTGAAGTCGATGCCCTTCAGCTCGATG
CGGTTCACCAGGGTGTCGCCCTCGAACTTCACCTCGGCGCGGGTCTTGTAGTTGCCGTCGTCCTTGAAGA
AGATGGTGCGCTCCTGGACGTAGCCTTCGGGCATGGCGGACTTGAAGAAGTCGTGCTGCTTCATGTGGTC
GGGGTAGCGGCTGAAGCACTGCACGCCGTAGGTCAGGGTGGTCACGAGGGTGGGCCAGGGCACGGGCAGC
TTGCCGGTGGTGCAGATGAACTTCAGGGTCAGCTTGCCGTAGGTGGCATCGCCCTCGCCCTCGCCGGACA
CGCTGAACTTGTGGCCGTTTACGTCGCCGTCCAGCTCGACCAGGATGGGCACCACCCCGGTGAACAGCTC
CTCGCCCTTGCTCACCATGGTGGCGACCGGTGGATCCCGGGCCCGCGGTACCGTCGACTGCAGAATTCGG
TTCACTAAACGAGCCCGGTTCACTAAACGAGCTCTGCTTATATAGACCTCCCACCGTACACGCCTACCGC
CCATTTGCGTCAATGGGGCGGAGTTGTTACGACATTTTGGAAAGTCCCGTTGATTTTGGTGCCAAAACAA
ACTCCCATTGACGTCAATGGGGTGGAGACTTGGAAATCCCCGTGAGTCAAACCGCTATCCACGCCCATTG
ATGTACTGCCAAAACCGCATCACCATGGTAATAGCGATGACTAATACGTAGATGTACTGCCAAGTAGGAA
AGTCCCATAAGGTCATGTACTGGGCATAATGCCAGGCGGGCCATTTACCGTCATTGACGTCAATAGGGGG
CGTACTTGGCATATGATACACTTGATGTACTGCCAAGTGGGCAGTTTACCGTAAATACTCCACCCATTGA
CGTCAATGGAAAGTCCCTATTGGCGTTACTATGGGAACATACGTCATTATTGACGTCAATGGGCGGGGGT
CGTTGGGCGGTCAGCCAGGCGGGCCATTTACCGTAAGTTATGTAACGCGGAACTCCATATATGGGCTATG
AACTAATGACCCCGTAATTGATTACTATTAATAACTAGCACGCGTTCGAAGCTTGAGCTCGGTCCCCTCG
GGGTTGGGAGGTGGGTCTGAAACGATAATGGTGAATATCCCTGCCTAACTCTATTCACTATAGAAAGTAC
AGCAAAAACTATTCTTAAACCTACCAAGCCTCCTACTATCATTATGAATAATTTTATATACCACAGCCAA
TTTGTTATGTTAAACCAATTCCACAAACTTGCCCATTTATCTAATTCCAATAATTCTTGTTCATTCTTTT
CTTGCTGGTTTTGCGATTCTTCAATTAAGGAGTGTATTAAGCTTGTGTAATTGTTAATTTCTCTGTCCCA
CTCCATCCAGGTCGTGTGATTCCAAATCTGTTCCAGAGATTTATTACTCCAACTAGCATTCCAAGGCACA
GCAGTGGTGCAAATGAGTTTTCCAGAGCAACCCCAAATCCCCAGGAGCTGTTGATCCTTTAGGTATCTTT
CCACAGCCAGGATTCTTGCCTGGAGCTGCTTGATGCCCCAGACTGTGAGTTGCAACAGATGCTGTTGCGC
CTCAATAGCCCTCAGCAAATTGTTCTGCTGCTGCACTATACCAGACAATAATTGTCTGGCCTGTACCGTC
AGCGTCATTGACGCTGCGCCCATAGTGCTTCCTGCTGCTCCCAAGAACCCAAGGAACAAAGCTCCTATTC
CCACTGCTCTTTTTTCTCTCTGCACCACTCTTCTCTTTGCCTTGGTGGGTGCTACTCCTAATGGTTCAAT
TTTTACTACTTTATATTTATATAATTCACTTCTCCAATTGTCCCTCATATCTCCTCCTTATGGTGTTTTA
CTAAACTTTTCCATGTTCTAATCCTCATCCTGTCTACTTGCCACACAATCATCACCTGCCATCTGTTTTC
CATAATCCCTAATGATCTTTGCTTTTCTTCTTGGCACTACTTTTATGTCACTATTATCTTGTATTACTAC
TGCCCCTTCACCTTTCCAGAGGAGCTTTGCTGGTCCTTTCCAAAGTGGATTTCTGCTGTCCCTGTAATAA
ACCCGAAAATTTTGAATTTTTGTAATTTGTTTTTGTAATTCTTTAGTTTGTATGTCTGTTGCTATTATGT
CTACTATTCTTTCCCCTGCACTGTACCCCCCAATCCCCCCTTTTCTTTTAAAATTGTGGATGAATACTGC
CATTTGTACTGCTGTCTTAAGATGTTCAGCCTGATCTCTTACCTGTCCTATAATTTTCTTTAATTCTTTA
TTCATAGATTCTACTACTCCTTGACTTTGGGGATTGTAGGGAATTTCCAGGTCTGAAGATCCTGCTGCTT
GCTGTGCTTTTTTCTTACTTTTGTTTTGCTCTTCCTCTATCTTGTCTAAAGCTTCCTTGGTGTCTTTTAT
CTCTATCCTTTGATGCACACAATAGAGGGTTGCTACTGTATTATATAATGATCTAAGTTCTTCTGATCCT
GTCTGAAGGGATGGTTGTAGCTGTCCCAGTATTTGTCTACAGCCTTCTGATGTTTCTAACAGGCCAGTAT
TAACTGCGAATCGTTCTAGCTCCCTGCTTGCCCATACTATATGTTTTAATTTATATTTTTTCTTTCCCCC
TGGCCTTAACCGAATTTTTTCCCATCGCGATCTAATTCTCCCCCGCTTAATACTGACGCTCTCGCACCCA
TCTCTCTCCTTCTAGCCTCCGCTAGTCAAAATTTTTGGCGTACTCACCAGTCGCCGCCCCTCGCCTCTTG
CCGTGCGCGCTTCAGCAAGCCGAGTCCTGCGTCGAGAGAGCTCCTCTGGTTTCCCTTTCGCTTTCAAGTC
CCTGTTCGGGCGCCACTGCTAGAGATTTTCCACACTGACTAAAAGGGTCTGAGGGATCTCTAGTTACCAG
AGTCACACAACAGACGGGCACACACTACTTGAAGCACTCAAGGCAAGCTTTATTGAGGCTTAAGCAGTGG
GTTCCCTAGTTAGCCAGAGAGCTCCCAGGCTCAGATCTGGTCTAACCAGAGAGACCCAGTACAGGCAAAA
AGCAGCTGCTTATATGCAGGATCTGAGGGCTCGCCACTCCCCAGTCCCGCCCAGGCCACGCCTCCCATGG
TAATAGCGATGACTAATACGTAGATGTACTGCCAAGTAGGAAAGTCCCATAAGGTCATGTACTGGGCATA
ATGCCAGGCGGGCCATTTACCGTCATTGACGTCAATAGGGGGCGTACTTGGCATATGATACACTTGATGT
ACTGCCAAGTGGGCAGTTTACCGTAAATACTCCACCCATTGACGTCAATGGAAAGTCCCTATTGGCGTTA
CTATGGGAACATACGTCATTATTGACGTCAATGGGCGGGGGTCGTTGGGCGGTCAGCCAGGCGGGCCATT
TACCGTAAGTTATGTAACGCGGAACTCCATATATGGGCTATGAACTAATGACCCCGTAATTGATTACTAT
TAATAACTAGTCAATAATCAATGTCGACCCAGGTGGCACTTTTCGGGGAAATGTGCGCGGAACCCCTATT
TGTTTATTTTTCTAAATACATTCAAATATGTATCCGCTCATGAGACAATAACCCTGATAAATGCTTCAAT
AATATTGAAAAAGGAAGAGTATGAGTATTCAACATTTCCGTGTCGCCCTTATTCCCTTTTTTGCGGCATT
TTGCCTTCCTGTTTTTGCTCACCCAGAAACGCTGGTGAAAGTAAAAGATGCTGAAGATCAGTTGGGTGCA
CGAGTGGGTTACATCGAACTGGATCTCAACAGCGGTAAGATCCTTGAGAGTTTTCGCCCCGAAGAACGTT
TTCCAATGATGAGCACTTTTAAAGTTCTGCTATGTGGCGCGGTATTATCCCGTATTGACGCCGGGCAAGA
GCAACTCGGTCGCCGCATACACTATTCTCAGAATGACTTGGTTGAGTACTCACCAGTCACAGAAAAGCAT
CTTACGGATGGCATGACAGTAAGAGAATTATGCAGTGCTGCCATAACCATGAGTGATAACACTGCGGCCA
ACTTACTTCTGACAACGATCGGAGGACCGAAGGAGCTAACCGCTTTTTTGCACAACATGGGGGATCATGT
AACTCGCCTTGATCGTTGGGAACCGGAGCTGAATGAAGCCATACCAAACGACGAGCGTGACACCACGATG
CCTGTAGCAATGGCAACAACGTTGCGCAAACTATTAACTGGCGAACTACTTACTCTAGCTTCCCGGCAAC
AATTAATAGACTGGATGGAGGCGGATAAAGTTGCAGGACCACTTCTGCGCTCGGCCCTTCCGGCTGGCTG
GTTTATTGCTGATAAATCTGGAGCCGGTGAGCGTGGGTCTCGCGGTATCATTGCAGCACTGGGGCCAGAT
GGTAAGCCCTCCCGTATCGTAGTTATCTACACGACGGGGAGTCAGGCAACTATGGATGAACGAAATAGAC
AGATCGCTGAGATAGGTGCCTCACTGATTAAGCATTGGTAACTGTCAGACCAAGTTTACTCATATATACT
TTAGATTGATTTAAAACTTCATTTTTAATTTAAAAGGATCTAGGTGAAGATCCTTTTTGATAATCTCATG
ACCAAAATCCCTTAACGTGAGTTTTCGTTCCACTGAGCGTCAGACCCCGTAGAAAAGATCAAAGGATCTT
C
